Addgene plasmid #146793: pLNHA-C1-HsNot2_305-540_K
Purpose: Mammalian Expression of HsNot2_305-540
Depositing lab: Elisa Izaurralde. Depositing organization: Max Planck Institute for Developmental Biology. Publication: Structure and assembly of the NOT module of the human CCR4-NOT complex. Boland A, Chen Y, Raisch T, Jonas S, Kuzuoglu-Ozturk D, Wohlbold L, Weichenrieder O, Izaurralde E. Nat Struct Mol Biol. 2013 Nov;20(11):1289-97. doi: 10.1038/nsmb.2681. Epub 2013 Oct 13. PubMed 24121232.
Backbone
  Vector backbone: Unknown
  Vector type: Mammalian Expression
Growth in bacteria
  Bacterial resistance: Kanamycin, 50 μg/mL
  Growth temperature: 37°C
  Growth strain: DH5alpha
  Copy number: High Copy
Gene/Insert
  Gene/Insert name: HsNot2_305-540 (alt names: CNOT2; CDC36, HSPC131)
  Species: H. sapiens (human)
  Entrez Gene: CNOT2 (a.k.a. CDC36, HSPC131, IDNADFS, NOT2, NOT2H)
  Cloning method: Unknown
Terms and licenses: Academic/Nonprofit Terms; Industry Terms: Not Available to Industry
Depositor comments: ORF extracted from NCBI:NM_014515.4 Plasmids from this collection were made available to the research community and donated after the lab closed. Please note that the sequence provided by the depositing laboratory may be theoretical/predicted or based on Sanger sequencing results. There may be discrepancies between sequencing results obtained by Addgene and the depositor sequence. If an Addgene verified sequence is not available, please contact before placing your order to request that our lab fully sequence the plasmid.
How to cite: pLNHA-C1-HsNot2_305-540_K was a gift from Elisa Izaurralde (Addgene plasmid # 146793 ; http://n2t.net/addgene:146793 ; RRID:Addgene_146793)
