[The description below was written by a language model from this plasmid's Addgene catalogue record and pLannotate feature annotations shown in this document.]
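Description:
pLNHA-C1-HsNot2_305-540_K is a 4.9 kb mammalian expression plasmid that produces a C-terminal fragment (residues 305–540) of human CNOT2 (NOT2), a subunit of the CCR4-NOT deadenylase complex. The ORF was taken from the human CNOT2 reference mRNA. The annotation tool labelled the insert by its closest match, the mouse orthologue, but the catalogue entry gives the species as human. The backbone is recorded as unknown. The feature layout, however, resembles a C1-type CMV expression vector: a high-copy ColE1/pUC origin, an f1 origin, and a Tn5 NeoR/KanR gene placed behind tandem bacterial (bla) and SV40 early promoters and followed by an HSV TK polyadenylation signal. This arrangement gives kanamycin selection in E. coli and could support G418 selection in mammalian cells.

The expression cassette is driven by the CMV immediate-early enhancer and promoter, with a T7 promoter just upstream of the coding region. The open reading frame begins with a short fragment of the bacteriophage lambda N protein, followed by an HA epitope tag and then the CNOT2 fragment, so both tags are N-terminal. Residual multiple cloning site sequence and an SV40 poly(A) signal follow the insert. The lambda N peptide binds boxB RNA hairpins, so fusions of this kind are generally used to tether a protein to a boxB-containing reporter mRNA and test its effect on mRNA stability or translation, while the HA tag allows detection and immunoprecipitation. The record itself states only mammalian expression as the purpose, in connection with a study of the structure and assembly of the human CCR4-NOT NOT module. Several short hits in the table (HIV-1 LTR, large T antigen, ble, bGH poly(A)) are probably backbone remnants or chance matches, not functional elements.
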