Features (pLannotate 1.2.2; 18 found; start..end, strand, type, name):
     61..364     +  enhancer       CMV enhancer: human cytomegalovirus immediate early enhancer
    365..568     +  promoter       CMV promoter: human cytomegalovirus (CMV) immediate early promoter
    564..597     +  LTR            5' LTR (truncated) (fragment): truncated 5' long terminal repeat (LTR) from HIV-1
    613..631     +  promoter       T7 promoter: promoter for bacteriophage T7 RNA polymerase
    665..730     +  CDS            N (fragment): REGN_LAMBD - Experimental evidence at protein level: Swiss-Prot protein existence level 1. Plays a role as a transcriptional antitermination factor that allows the virus to initiate its lytic phase. Activates expression of the delayed viral early genes by modifying host RNA polymerase (RNAP) into a form that is resistant to termination signals. This antitermination function requires the host NusA protein which serves to stabilize the interaction between antitermination protein N and host RNA polymerase. From Escherichia phage lambda (Bacteriophage lambda).
    755..781     +  CDS            3xHA (fragment): three tandem HA epitope tags
    800..1513    +  CDS            Cnot2 (fragment): CNOT2_MOUSE - Experimental evidence at protein level: Swiss-Prot protein existence level 1. Component of the CCR4-NOT complex which is one of the major cellular mRNA deadenylases and is linked to various cellular processes including bulk mRNA degradation, miRNA-mediated repression, translational repression during translational initiation and general transcription regulation. Additional complex functions may be a consequence of its influence on mRNA expression. Required for the CCR4- NOT complex structural integrity. Can repress transcription and may link the CCR4-NOT complex to transcriptional
   1516..1538    +  misc_feature   MCS (fragment): multiple cloning site
   1550..1634    +  CDS            large T antigen (fragment): large T antigen from SV40 (simian virus 40)
   1657..1778    +  polyA_signal   SV40 poly(A) signal: SV40 polyadenylation signal
   1812..2240    -  rep_origin     f1 ori (sequence partly withheld): f1 bacteriophage origin of replication; arrow indicates direction of (+) strand synthesis
   2267..2371    +  promoter       AmpR promoter: bla
   2373..2730    +  promoter       SV40 promoter: SV40 enhancer and early promoter
   2765..3559    +  CDS            NeoR/KanR: aminoglycoside phosphotransferase from Tn5; aph(3')-II (or nptII); confers resistance to neomycin, kanamycin, and G418 (Geneticin®)
   3580..3732    +  CDS            ble (fragment): BLE_KLEPN - Experimental evidence at protein level: Swiss-Prot protein existence level 1. Binding protein with a strong affinity to the bleomycin family of antibiotics. Binds to CL990; an antimitotic-antibiotic compound. From Klebsiella pneumoniae.
   3791..3838    +  polyA_signal   HSV TK poly(A) signal: herpes simplex virus thymidine kinase polyadenylation signal (Cole and Stacy, 1985)
   3929..3945    -  polyA_signal   bGH poly(A) signal (fragment): bovine growth hormone polyadenylation signal
   4167..4755    +  rep_origin     ori: high-copy-number ColE1/pMB1/pBR322/pUC origin of replication
>Addgene plasmid #146793 | pLNHA-C1-HsNot2_305-540_K | depositor full sequence | sequence record 289239 | Full Sequence
TAGTTATTAATAGTAATCAATTACGGGGTCATTAGTTCATAGCCCATATATGGAGTTCCGCGTTACATAA
CTTACGGTAAATGGCCCGCCTGGCTGACCGCCCAACGACCCCCGCCCATTGACGTCAATAATGACGTATG
TTCCCATAGTAACGCCAATAGGGACTTTCCATTGACGTCAATGGGTGGAGTATTTACGGTAAACTGCCCA
CTTGGCAGTACATCAAGTGTATCATATGCCAAGTACGCCCCCTATTGACGTCAATGACGGTAAATGGCCC
GCCTGGCATTATGCCCAGTACATGACCTTATGGGACTTTCCTACTTGGCAGTACATCTACGTATTAGTCA
TCGCTATTACCATGGTGATGCGGTTTTGGCAGTACATCAATGGGCGTGGATAGCGGTTTGACTCACGGGG
ATTTCCAAGTCTCCACCCCATTGACGTCAATGGGAGTTTGTTTTGGCACCAAAATCAACGGGACTTTCCA
AAATGTCGTAACAACTCCGCCCCATTGACGCAAATGGGCGGTAGGCGTGTACGGTGGGAGGTCTATATAA
GCAGAGCTCTCTGGCTAACTAGAGAACCCACTGCTTACTGGCTTATCGAAATTAATACGACTCACTATAG
GGAGACCCAAGCTCTAGCGCTACCGGTCGCCACCATGGACGCACAAACACGACGACGTGAGCGTCGCGCT
GAGAAACAAGCTCAATGGAAAGCTGCAAACGGTGGATCTCCTCCACATATGGCTTACCCATACGATGTTC
CAGATTACGCTCCTCCATCTCGAGCTCAAGCTTCGTCTGGCAAGACAACTTCAAGTACAGATGGACCCAA
ATTCCCTGGAGATAAAAGTTCAACAACACAAAATAATAACCAGCAGAAAAAAGGGATCCAGGTGTTACCT
GATGGTCGGGTTACTAACATTCCTCAAGGGATGGTGACGGACCAATTTGGAATGATTGGCCTGTTAACAT
TTATCAGGGCAGCAGAGACAGACCCAGGAATGGTACATCTTGCATTAGGAAGTGACTTAACAACATTAGG
CCTCAATCTGAACTCTCCTGAAAATCTCTACCCCAAATTTGCGTCACCCTGGGCATCTTCACCTTGTCGA
CCTCAAGACATAGACTTCCATGTTCCATCTGAGTACTTAACGAACATTCACATTAGGGATAAGCTGGCTG
CAATAAAACTTGGCCGATATGGTGAAGACCTTCTCTTCTATCTCTATTACATGAATGGAGGAGACGTATT
ACAACTTTTAGCTGCAGTGGAGCTTTTTAACCGTGATTGGAGATACCACAAAGAAGAACGAGTATGGATT
ACCAGGGCACCAGGCATGGAGCCAACAATGAAAACCAATACCTATGAGAGGGGAACATATTACTTCTTTG
ACTGTCTTAACTGGAGGAAAGTAGCTAAGGAGTTCCATCTGGAATATGACAAATTAGAAGAACGGCCTCA
CCTGCCATCCACCTTCAACTACAACCCTGCTCAGCAAGCCTTCTAACCGCGGGCCCGGGATCCACCGGAT
CTAGATAACTGATCATAATCAGCCATACCACATTTGTAGAGGTTTTACTTGCTTTAAAAAACCTCCCACA
CCTCCCCCTGAACCTGAAACATAAAATGAATGCAATTGTTGTTGTTAACTTGTTTATTGCAGCTTATAAT
GGTTACAAATAAAGCAATAGCATCACAAATTTCACAAATAAAGCATTTTTTTCACTGCATTCTAGTTGTG
GTTTGTCCAAACTCATCAATGTATCTTAACGCGTAAATTGTAAGCGTTAATATTTTGTTAAAATTCGCGT
TAAATTTTTGTTAAATCAGCTCATTTTTTAACCAATAGGCCGAAATCGGCAAAATCCCTTATAAATCAAA
AGAATAGACCGAGATAGGGT
[37 nt withheld, positions 1911-1947]
AAAGAACGTGGACTCCAACGTCAAAGG
[49 nt withheld, positions 1975-2023]
T
[91 nt withheld, positions 2025-2115]
G
[124 nt withheld, positions 2117-2240]
CAGGTGGCACTTTTCGGGGAAATGTGCGCGGAACCCCTATTTGTTTATTTTTCTAAATACATTCAAATAT
GTATCCGCTCATGAGACAATAACCCTGATAAATGCTTCAATAATATTGAAAAAGGAAGAGTCCTGAGGCG
GAAAGAACCAGCTGTGGAATGTGTGTCAGTTAGGGTGTGGAAAGTCCCCAGGCTCCCCAGCAGGCAGAAG
TATGCAAAGCATGCATCTCAATTAGTCAGCAACCAGGTGTGGAAAGTCCCCAGGCTCCCCAGCAGGCAGA
AGTATGCAAAGCATGCATCTCAATTAGTCAGCAACCATAGTCCCGCCCCTAACTCCGCCCATCCCGCCCC
TAACTCCGCCCAGTTCCGCCCATTCTCCGCCCCATGGCTGACTAATTTTTTTTATTTATGCAGAGGCCGA
GGCCGCCTCGGCCTCTGAGCTATTCCAGAAGTAGTGAGGAGGCTTTTTTGGAGGCCTAGGCTTTTGCAAA
GATCGATCAAGAGACAGGATGAGGATCGTTTCGCATGATTGAACAAGATGGATTGCACGCAGGTTCTCCG
GCCGCTTGGGTGGAGAGGCTATTCGGCTATGACTGGGCACAACAGACAATCGGCTGCTCTGATGCCGCCG
TGTTCCGGCTGTCAGCGCAGGGGCGCCCGGTTCTTTTTGTCAAGACCGACCTGTCCGGTGCCCTGAATGA
ACTGCAAGACGAGGCAGCGCGGCTATCGTGGCTGGCCACGACGGGCGTTCCTTGCGCAGCTGTGCTCGAC
GTTGTCACTGAAGCGGGAAGGGACTGGCTGCTATTGGGCGAAGTGCCGGGGCAGGATCTCCTGTCATCTC
ACCTTGCTCCTGCCGAGAAAGTATCCATCATGGCTGATGCAATGCGGCGGCTGCATACGCTTGATCCGGC
TACCTGCCCATTCGACCACCAAGCGAAACATCGCATCGAGCGAGCACGTACTCGGATGGAAGCCGGTCTT
GTCGATCAGGATGATCTGGACGAAGAGCATCAGGGGCTCGCGCCAGCCGAACTGTTCGCCAGGCTCAAGG
CGAGCATGCCCGACGGCGAGGATCTCGTCGTGACCCATGGCGATGCCTGCTTGCCGAATATCATGGTGGA
AAATGGCCGCTTTTCTGGATTCATCGACTGTGGCCGGCTGGGTGTGGCGGACCGCTATCAGGACATAGCG
TTGGCTACCCGTGATATTGCTGAAGAGCTTGGCGGCGAATGGGCTGACCGCTTCCTCGTGCTTTACGGTA
TCGCCGCTCCCGATTCGCAGCGCATCGCCTTCTATCGCCTTCTTGACGAGTTCTTCTGAGCGGGACTCTG
GGGTTCGAAATGACCGACCAAGCGACGCCCAACCTGCCATCACGAGATTTCGATTCCACCGCCGCCTTCT
ATGAAAGGTTGGGCTTCGGAATCGTTTTCCGGGACGCCGGCTGGATGATCCTCCAGCGCGGGGATCTCAT
GCTGGAGTTCTTCGCCCACCCTAGGGGGAGGCTAACTGAAACACGGAAGGAGACAATACCGGAAGGAACC
CGCGCTATGACGGCAATAAAAAGACAGAATAAAACGCACGGTGTTGGGTCGTTTGTTCATAAACGCGGGG
TTCGGTCCCAGGGCTGGCACTCTGTCGATACCCCACCGAGACCCCATTGGGGCCAATACGCCCGCGTTTC
TTCCTTTTCCCCACCCCACCCCCCAAGTTCGGGTGAAGGCCCAGGGCTCGCAGCCAACGTCGGGGCGGCA
GGCCCTGCCATAGCCTCAGGTTACTCATATATACTTTAGATTGATTTAAAACTTCATTTTTAATTTAAAA
GGATCTAGGTGAAGATCCTTTTTGATAATCTCATGACCAAAATCCCTTAACGTGAGTTTTCGTTCCACTG
AGCGTCAGACCCCGTAGAAAAGATCAAAGGATCTTCTTGAGATCCTTTTTTTCTGCGCGTAATCTGCTGC
TTGCAAACAAAAAAACCACCGCTACCAGCGGTGGTTTGTTTGCCGGATCAAGAGCTACCAACTCTTTTTC
CGAAGGTAACTGGCTTCAGCAGAGCGCAGATACCAAATACTGTCCTTCTAGTGTAGCCGTAGTTAGGCCA
CCACTTCAAGAACTCTGTAGCACCGCCTACATACCTCGCTCTGCTAATCCTGTTACCAGTGGCTGCTGCC
AGTGGCGATAAGTCGTGTCTTACCGGGTTGGACTCAAGACGATAGTTACCGGATAAGGCGCAGCGGTCGG
GCTGAACGGGGGGTTCGTGCACACAGCCCAGCTTGGAGCGAACGACCTACACCGAACTGAGATACCTACA
GCGTGAGCTATGAGAAAGCGCCACGCTTCCCGAAGGGAGAAAGGCGGACAGGTATCCGGTAAGCGGCAGG
GTCGGAACAGGAGAGCGCACGAGGGAGCTTCCAGGGGGAAACGCCTGGTATCTTTATAGTCCTGTCGGGT
TTCGCCACCTCTGACTTGAGCGTCGATTTTTGTGATGCTCGTCAGGGGGGCGGAGCCTATGGAAAAACGC
CAGCAACGCGGCCTTTTTACGGTTCCTGGCCTTTTGCTGGCCTTTTGCTCACATGTTCTTTCCTGCGTTA
TCCCCTGATTCTGTGGATAACCGTATTACCGCCATGCAT
